Addgene plasmid #229693: pcDNA3.1(-)-EGFP-AP4-mito
Depositing lab: Alpha Yap. Publication: Ena/VASP proteins can regulate distinct modes of actin organization at cadherin-adhesive contacts. Scott JA, Shewan AM, den Elzen NR, Loureiro JJ, Gertler FB, Yap AS. Mol Biol Cell. 2006 Mar;17(3):1085-95. doi: 10.1091/mbc.e05-07-0644. Epub 2005 Dec 21. PubMed 16371509.
Backbone
  Vector backbone: pcDNA 3.1(-)
  Backbone size w/o insert (bp): 5401
  Vector type: Mammalian Expression
Growth in bacteria
  Bacterial resistance: Ampicillin, 100 μg/mL
  Growth temperature: 37°C
  Growth strain: NEB Stable
  Copy number: High Copy
Gene/Insert
  Gene/Insert name: EGFP; Control construct with tandem AP4 motifs (mitochondria)
  Species: Listeria monocytogenes
  Insert size (bp): 1875
  Promoter: CMV promoter
  Tag / fusion protein: EGFP (N terminal on insert)
  Cloning method: Restriction Enzyme; 5′ cloning site EcoRI (not destroyed); 3′ cloning site HindIII (not destroyed)
  Sequencing primers: 5′ T7 Forward; TAATACGACTCACTATAGGG
Terms and licenses: Academic/Nonprofit Terms; Industry Terms: Not Available to Industry
How to cite: pcDNA3.1(-)-EGFP-AP4-mito was a gift from Alpha Yap (Addgene plasmid # 229693 ; http://n2t.net/addgene:229693 ; RRID:Addgene_229693)
