[The description below was written by a language model from this plasmid's Addgene catalogue record and pLannotate feature annotations shown in this document.]
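Description:
pcDNA3.1(-)-EGFP-AP4-mito is a mammalian expression plasmid built on the pcDNA3.1(-) backbone, with a sequenced length of about 7.3 kb. It is propagated in E. coli through a high-copy ColE1/pUC-type origin and selected with ampicillin via the AmpR (β-lactamase) cassette. An f1 origin is also present. For selection in mammalian cells the backbone carries a neomycin phosphotransferase gene driven by the SV40 enhancer/early promoter and terminated by an SV40 polyadenylation signal. The short bom, HIV-1 LTR, ble, lacI and lac promoter/operator matches in the annotation are small fragments that look like backbone remnants or incidental hits, not functional payload parts.

The expression cassette consists of the human CMV immediate-early enhancer and promoter, followed by a T7 promoter that also serves as a sequencing primer site. Next comes an open reading frame of roughly 1.9 kb cloned between EcoRI and HindIII, and then the bovine growth hormone polyadenylation signal. The reading frame encodes EGFP at the N terminus fused to a fragment of ActA, the Listeria monocytogenes virulence factor that drives host actin assembly. The catalogue entry describes this portion as a control construct bearing tandem AP4 motifs with mitochondrial targeting. However, the feature table does not separately annotate the AP4 repeats or the targeting sequence, and the record does not define how the AP4 motifs differ from the construct they control for. The associated publication concerns Ena/VASP proteins and actin organization at cadherin-based cell contacts. This suggests the plasmid serves as a fluorescently trackable, mitochondria-directed control in experiments that perturb Ena/VASP function in cultured mammalian cells.
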