Features (pLannotate 1.2.2; 21 found; start..end, strand, type, name):
     28..80      -  misc_feature   bom (fragment): basis of mobility region from pBR322
    235..614     +  enhancer       CMV enhancer: human cytomegalovirus immediate early enhancer
    615..818     +  promoter       CMV promoter: human cytomegalovirus (CMV) immediate early promoter
    814..847     +  LTR            5' LTR (truncated) (fragment): truncated 5' long terminal repeat (LTR) from HIV-1
    863..881     +  promoter       T7 promoter: promoter for bacteriophage T7 RNA polymerase
    966..1682    +  CDS            EGFP: EGFP is a basic (constitutively fluorescent) green fluorescent protein published in 1996, derived from Aequorea victoria. It is reported to be a rapidly-maturing weak dimer with moderate acid sensitivity.
   1674..2837    +  CDS            actA (fragment): ACTA_LISMO - Also known as prtB. Experimental evidence at protein level: Swiss-Prot protein existence level 1. Virulence factor required for host cell microfilament interaction. It induces actin assembly around the bacteria to allow it to move within the cytoplasm. It is involved in the actin polymerization process. It seems to act as a nucleator that induces the reorganization of the actin cytoskeleton. From Listeria monocytogenes serovar 1/2a (strain ATCC BAA-679 / EGD-e).
   2873..3097    +  polyA_signal   bGH poly(A) signal: bovine growth hormone polyadenylation signal
   3101..3122    +  promoter       SV40 promoter (fragment): SV40 enhancer and early promoter
   3143..3571    +  rep_origin     f1 ori (sequence partly withheld): f1 bacteriophage origin of replication; arrow indicates direction of (+) strand synthesis
   3585..3914    +  promoter       SV40 promoter: SV40 enhancer and early promoter
   3981..4772    +  CDS            neo: KKA2_KLEPN - Also known as kan, nptII. Experimental evidence at protein level: Swiss-Prot protein existence level 1. Resistance to kanamycin, neomycin, paromomycin, ribostamycin, butirosin and gentamicin B. From Klebsiella pneumoniae.
   4796..4954    +  CDS            ble (fragment): BLE_KLEPN - Experimental evidence at protein level: Swiss-Prot protein existence level 1. Binding protein with a strong affinity to the bleomycin family of antibiotics. Binds to CL990; an antimitotic-antibiotic compound. From Klebsiella pneumoniae.
   4949..5070    +  polyA_signal   SV40 poly(A) signal: SV40 polyadenylation signal
   5143..5159    -  protein_bind   lac operator: The lac repressor binds to the lac operator to inhibit transcription in E. coli. This inhibition can be relieved by adding lactose or isopropyl-β-D-thiogalactopyranoside (IPTG). lac repressor encoded by lacI
   5167..5197    -  promoter       lac promoter: promoter for the E. coli lac operon
   5212..5233    -  protein_bind   CAP binding site: CAP binding activates transcription in the presence of cAMP. E. coli catabolite activator protein
   5246..5338    -  CDS            lacI (fragment): lac repressor; lacI; The lac repressor binds to the lac operator to inhibit transcription in E. coli. This inhibition can be relieved by adding lactose or isopropyl-β-D-thiogalactopyranoside (IPTG).
   5521..6109    -  rep_origin     ori: high-copy-number ColE1/pMB1/pBR322/pUC origin of replication
   6280..7140    -  CDS            AmpR: β-lactamase; bla; confers resistance to ampicillin, carbenicillin, and related antibiotics
   7141..7245    -  promoter       AmpR promoter: bla
>Addgene plasmid #229693 | pcDNA3.1(-)-EGFP-AP4-mito | addgene full sequence | sequence record 458303 | Addgene NGS Result
GACGGATCGGGAGATCTCCCGATCCCCTATGGTGCACTCTCAGTACAATCTGCTCTGATGCCGCATAGTT
AAGCCAGTATCTGCTCCCTGCTTGTGTGTTGGAGGTCGCTGAGTAGTGCGCGAGCAAAATTTAAGCTACA
ACAAGGCAAGGCTTGACCGACAATTGCATGAAGAATCTGCTTAGGGTTAGGCGTTTTGCGCTGCTTCGCG
ATGTACGGGCCAGATATACGCGTTGACATTGATTATTGACTAGTTATTAATAGTAATCAATTACGGGGTC
ATTAGTTCATAGCCCATATATGGAGTTCCGCGTTACATAACTTACGGTAAATGGCCCGCCTGGCTGACCG
CCCAACGACCCCCGCCCATTGACGTCAATAATGACGTATGTTCCCATAGTAACGCCAATAGGGACTTTCC
ATTGACGTCAATGGGTGGAGTATTTACGGTAAACTGCCCACTTGGCAGTACATCAAGTGTATCATATGCC
AAGTACGCCCCCTATTGACGTCAATGACGGTAAATGGCCCGCCTGGCATTATGCCCAGTACATGACCTTA
TGGGACTTTCCTACTTGGCAGTACATCTACGTATTAGTCATCGCTATTACCATGGTGATGCGGTTTTGGC
AGTACATCAATGGGCGTGGATAGCGGTTTGACTCACGGGGATTTCCAAGTCTCCACCCCATTGACGTCAA
TGGGAGTTTGTTTTGGCACCAAAATCAACGGGACTTTCCAAAATGTCGTAACAACTCCGCCCCATTGACG
CAAATGGGCGGTAGGCGTGTACGGTGGGAGGTCTATATAAGCAGAGCTCTCTGGCTAACTAGAGAACCCA
CTGCTTACTGGCTTATCGAAATTAATACGACTCACTATAGGGAGACCCAAGCTGGCTAGCGTTTAAACGG
GCCCTCTAGACTCGAGCGGCCGCCACTGTGCTGGATATCTGCAGAATTCGCCACCATGGTGAGCAAGGGC
GAGGAGCTGTTCACCGGGGTGGTGCCCATCCTGGTCGAGCTGGACGGCGACGTAAACGGCCACAAGTTCA
GCGTGTCCGGCGAGGGCGAGGGCGATGCCACCTACGGCAAGCTGACCCTGAAGTTCATCTGCACCACCGG
CAAGCTGCCCGTGCCCTGGCCCACCCTCGTGACCACCCTGACCTACGGCGTGCAGTGCTTCAGCCGCTAC
CCCGACCACATGAAGCAGCACGACTTCTTCAAGTCCGCCATGCCCGAAGGCTACGTCCAGGAGCGCACCA
TCTTCTTCAAGGACGACGGCAACTACAAGACCCGCGCCGAGGTGAAGTTCGAGGGCGACACCCTGGTGAA
CCGCATCGAGCTGAAGGGCATCGACTTCAAGGAGGACGGCAACATCCTGGGGCACAAGCTGGAGTACAAC
TACAACAGCCACAACGTCTATATCATGGCCGACAAGCAGAAGAACGGCATCAAGGTGAACTTCAAGATCC
GCCACAACATCGAGGACGGCAGCGTGCAGCTCGCCGACCACTACCAGCAGAACACCCCCATCGGCGACGG
CCCCGTGCTGCTGCCCGACAACCACTACCTGAGCACCCAGTCCGCCCTGAGCAAAGACCCCAACGAGAAG
CGCGATCACATGGTCCTGCTGGAGTTCGTGACCGCCGCCGGGATCACTCTCGGCATGGACGAGCTGTACA
AGTCCGGACTCAGATCTGTAAATGCTTCGGACGCCCCGCCACCACCTACGGATGAAGAGTTAGGACTTGC
TTTGCCAGAGACACCAATGCTTCTTGGTTTTAATGCTCCTGCTACATCAGAACCGAGCTCATTCGAAGCT
CCACCACCACCTACGGATGAAGAGTTAAGACTTGCTTTGCCAGAGACGCCAATGCTTCTTGGTTTTAATG
CTCCTGCTACATCGGAACCGAGCTCGTTCGAAGCTCCACCGCCTCCAACAGAAGATGAACTAGAAATCAT
CCGGGAAACAGCATCCTCGCTAGATTCTAGTTTTACAAGAGGGGATTTAGCTAGTTTGAGAAATGCTATT
AATCGCCATAGTCAAAATTTCTCTGATGCCCCACCAATCCCAACAGAAGAAGAGTTGAACGGGAGAGGCG
GTAGACCAACATCTGAAGAATTTAGTTCGCTGAATAGTGGTGATTTTACAGATGACGAAAACAGCGAGAC
AACAGAAGAAGAAATTGATCGCCTAGCTGATTTAAGAGATAGAGGAACAGGAAAACACTCAAGAAATGCG
GGTTTTTTACCATTAAATCCGTTTGCTAGCAGCCCGGTTCCTTCGTTAAGTCCAAAGGTATCGAAAATAA
GCGCACCGGCTCTGATAAGTGACATAACTAAAAAAACGCCATTTAAGAATCCATCACAGCCATTAAATGT
GTTTAATAAAAAAACTACAACGAAAACAGTGACTAAAAAACCAACCCCTGTAAAGACCGCACCAAAGCTA
GCAGAACTTCCTGCCACAAAACCACAAGAAACCGTACTTAGGGAAAATAAAACACCCTTTATAGAAAAAC
AAGCAGAAACAAACAAGCAGTCAATTAATATGCCGAGCCTACCAGTAATCCAAAAAGAAGCTACAGAGAG
CGATAAAGAGGAAATGAAACCACAAACCGAGGAAAAAATGGTAGAGGAAAGCGAATCAGCTAATAACGCA
AACGGAAAAAATCGTTCTGCTGGCATTGAAGAAGGAAAACTAATTGCTAAAAGTGCAGAAGACGAAAAAG
CGAAGGAAGAACCAGGGAACCATACGACGTTAATTCTTGCAATGTTAGCTATTGGCGTGTTCTCTTTAGG
GGCGTTTATCAAAATTATTCAATTAAGAAAAAATAATTAAAAGCTTAAGTTTAAACCGCTGATCAGCCTC
GACTGTGCCTTCTAGTTGCCAGCCATCTGTTGTTTGCCCCTCCCCCGTGCCTTCCTTGACCCTGGAAGGT
GCCACTCCCACTGTCCTTTCCTAATAAAATGAGGAAATTGCATCGCATTGTCTGAGTAGGTGTCATTCTA
TTCTGGGGGGTGGGGTGGGGCAGGACAGCAAGGGGGAGGATTGGGAAGACAATAGCAGGCATGCTGGGGA
TGCGGTGGGCTCTATGGCTTCTGAGGCGGAAAGAACCAGCTGGGGCTCTAGGGGGTATCCCC
[124 nt withheld, positions 3143-3266]
C
[91 nt withheld, positions 3268-3358]
A
[49 nt withheld, positions 3360-3408]
CCTTTGACGTTGGAGTCCACGTTCTTT
[37 nt withheld, positions 3436-3472]
ACCCTATCTCGGTCTATTCTTTTGATTTATAAGGGATTTTGCCGATTTCGGCCTATTGGTTAAAAAATGA
GCTGATTTAACAAAAATTTAACGCGAATTAATTCTGTGGAATGTGTGTCAGTTAGGGTGTGGAAAGTCCC
CAGGCTCCCCAGCAGGCAGAAGTATGCAAAGCATGCATCTCAATTAGTCAGCAACCAGGTGTGGAAAGTC
CCCAGGCTCCCCAGCAGGCAGAAGTATGCAAAGCATGCATCTCAATTAGTCAGCAACCATAGTCCCGCCC
CTAACTCCGCCCATCCCGCCCCTAACTCCGCCCAGTTCCGCCCATTCTCCGCCCCATGGCTGACTAATTT
TTTTTATTTATGCAGAGGCCGAGGCCGCCTCTGCCTCTGAGCTATTCCAGAAGTAGTGAGGAGGCTTTTT
TGGAGGCCTAGGCTTTTGCAAAAAGCTCCCGGGAGCTTGTATATCCATTTTCGGATCTGATCAAGAGACA
GGATGAGGATCGTTTCGCATGATTGAACAAGATGGATTGCACGCAGGTTCTCCGGCCGCTTGGGTGGAGA
GGCTATTCGGCTATGACTGGGCACAACAGACAATCGGCTGCTCTGATGCCGCCGTGTTCCGGCTGTCAGC
GCAGGGGCGCCCGGTTCTTTTTGTCAAGACCGACCTGTCCGGTGCCCTGAATGAACTGCAGGACGAGGCA
GCGCGGCTATCGTGGCTGGCCACGACGGGCGTTCCTTGCGCAGCTGTGCTCGACGTTGTCACTGAAGCGG
GAAGGGACTGGCTGCTATTGGGCGAAGTGCCGGGGCAGGATCTCCTGTCATCTCACCTTGCTCCTGCCGA
GAAAGTATCCATCATGGCTGATGCAATGCGGCGGCTGCATACGCTTGATCCGGCTACCTGCCCATTCGAC
CACCAAGCGAAACATCGCATCGAGCGAGCACGTACTCGGATGGAAGCCGGTCTTGTCGATCAGGATGATC
TGGACGAAGAGCATCAGGGGCTCGCGCCAGCCGAACTGTTCGCCAGGCTCAAGGCGCGCATGCCCGACGG
CGAGGATCTCGTCGTGACCCATGGCGATGCCTGCTTGCCGAATATCATGGTGGAAAATGGCCGCTTTTCT
GGATTCATCGACTGTGGCCGGCTGGGTGTGGCGGACCGCTATCAGGACATAGCGTTGGCTACCCGTGATA
TTGCTGAAGAGCTTGGCGGCGAATGGGCTGACCGCTTCCTCGTGCTTTACGGTATCGCCGCTCCCGATTC
GCAGCGCATCGCCTTCTATCGCCTTCTTGACGAGTTCTTCTGAGCGGGACTCTGGGGTTCGAAATGACCG
ACCAAGCGACGCCCAACCTGCCATCACGAGATTTCGATTCCACCGCCGCCTTCTATGAAAGGTTGGGCTT
CGGAATCGTTTTCCGGGACGCCGGCTGGATGATCCTCCAGCGCGGGGATCTCATGCTGGAGTTCTTCGCC
CACCCCAACTTGTTTATTGCAGCTTATAATGGTTACAAATAAAGCAATAGCATCACAAATTTCACAAATA
AAGCATTTTTTTCACTGCATTCTAGTTGTGGTTTGTCCAAACTCATCAATGTATCTTATCATGTCTGTAT
ACCGTCGACCTCTAGCTAGAGCTTGGCGTAATCATGGTCATAGCTGTTTCCTGTGTGAAATTGTTATCCG
CTCACAATTCCACACAACATACGAGCCGGAAGCATAAAGTGTAAAGCCTGGGGTGCCTAATGAGTGAGCT
AACTCACATTAATTGCGTTGCGCTCACTGCCCGCTTTCCAGTCGGGAAACCTGTCGTGCCAGCTGCATTA
ATGAATCGGCCAACGCGCGGGGAGAGGCGGTTTGCGTATTGGGCGCTCTTCCGCTTCCTCGCTCACTGAC
TCGCTGCGCTCGGTCGTTCGGCTGCGGCGAGCGGTATCAGCTCACTCAAAGGCGGTAATACGGTTATCCA
CAGAATCAGGGGATAACGCAGGAAAGAACATGTGAGCAAAAGGCCAGCAAAAGGCCAGGAACCGTAAAAA
GGCCGCGTTGCTGGCGTTTTTCCATAGGCTCCGCCCCCCTGACGAGCATCACAAAAATCGACGCTCAAGT
CAGAGGTGGCGAAACCCGACAGGACTATAAAGATACCAGGCGTTTCCCCCTGGAAGCTCCCTCGTGCGCT
CTCCTGTTCCGACCCTGCCGCTTACCGGATACCTGTCCGCCTTTCTCCCTTCGGGAAGCGTGGCGCTTTC
TCATAGCTCACGCTGTAGGTATCTCAGTTCGGTGTAGGTCGTTCGCTCCAAGCTGGGCTGTGTGCACGAA
CCCCCCGTTCAGCCCGACCGCTGCGCCTTATCCGGTAACTATCGTCTTGAGTCCAACCCGGTAAGACACG
ACTTATCGCCACTGGCAGCAGCCACTGGTAACAGGATTAGCAGAGCGAGGTATGTAGGCGGTGCTACAGA
GTTCTTGAAGTGGTGGCCTAACTACGGCTACACTAGAAGAACAGTATTTGGTATCTGCGCTCTGCTGAAG
CCAGTTACCTTCGGAAAAAGAGTTGGTAGCTCTTGATCCGGCAAACAAACCACCGCTGGTAGCGGTGGTT
TTTTTGTTTGCAAGCAGCAGATTACGCGCAGAAAAAAAGGATCTCAAGAAGATCCTTTGATCTTTTCTAC
GGGGTCTGACGCTCAGTGGAACGAAAACTCACGTTAAGGGATTTTGGTCATGAGATTATCAAAAAGGATC
TTCACCTAGATCCTTTTAAATTAAAAATGAAGTTTTAAATCAATCTAAAGTATATATGAGTAAACTTGGT
CTGACAGTTACCAATGCTTAATCAGTGAGGCACCTATCTCAGCGATCTGTCTATTTCGTTCATCCATAGT
TGCCTGACTCCCCGTCGTGTAGATAACTACGATACGGGAGGGCTTACCATCTGGCCCCAGTGCTGCAATG
ATACCGCGAGACCCACGCTCACCGGCTCCAGATTTATCAGCAATAAACCAGCCAGCCGGAAGGGCCGAGC
GCAGAAGTGGTCCTGCAACTTTATCCGCCTCCATCCAGTCTATTAATTGTTGCCGGGAAGCTAGAGTAAG
TAGTTCGCCAGTTAATAGTTTGCGCAACGTTGTTGCCATTGCTACAGGCATCGTGGTGTCACGCTCGTCG
TTTGGTATGGCTTCATTCAGCTCCGGTTCCCAACGATCAAGGCGAGTTACATGATCCCCCATGTTGTGCA
AAAAAGCGGTTAGCTCCTTCGGTCCTCCGATCGTTGTCAGAAGTAAGTTGGCCGCAGTGTTATCACTCAT
GGTTATGGCAGCACTGCATAATTCTCTTACTGTCATGCCATCCGTAAGATGCTTTTCTGTGACTGGTGAG
TACTCAACCAAGTCATTCTGAGAATAGTGTATGCGGCGACCGAGTTGCTCTTGCCCGGCGTCAATACGGG
ATAATACCGCGCCACATAGCAGAACTTTAAAAGTGCTCATCATTGGAAAACGTTCTTCGGGGCGAAAACT
CTCAAGGATCTTACCGCTGTTGAGATCCAGTTCGATGTAACCCACTCGTGCACCCAACTGATCTTCAGCA
TCTTTTACTTTCACCAGCGTTTCTGGGTGAGCAAAAACAGGAAGGCAAAATGCCGCAAAAAAGGGAATAA
GGGCGACACGGAAATGTTGAATACTCATACTCTTCCTTTTTCAATATTATTGAAGCATTTATCAGGGTTA
TTGTCTCATGAGCGGATACATATTTGAATGTATTTAGAAAAATAAACAAATAGGGGTTCCGCGCACATTT
CCCCGAAAAGTGCCACCTGACGTC
